>Addgene plasmid #80956 | pCRISPaint-2A-TurboGFP-PEST-PuroR | depositor full sequence | sequence record 153088 | Full Sequence
AATAAAATATCTTTATTTTCATTACATCTGTGTGTTGGTTTTTTGTGTGAATCGATAGTACTAACATACG
CTCTCCATCAAAACAAAACGAAACAAAACAAACTAGCAAAATAGGCTGTCCCCAGTGCAAGTGCAGGTGC
CAGAACATTTCTCTTAATGATAGCTAGCGGGCCAGTACCCAAAAAGCGGGGGGAGCGGCGAGGGCAGAGG
AAGTCTGCTAACATGCGGTGACGTCGAGGAGAATCCTGGCCCAGGATCCATGGAGAGCGACGAGAGCGGC
CTGCCCGCCATGGAGATCGAGTGCCGCATCACCGGCACCCTGAACGGCGTGGAGTTCGAGCTGGTGGGCG
GCGGAGAGGGCACCCCCGAGCAGGGCCGCATGACCAACAAGATGAAGAGCACCAAAGGCGCCCTGACCTT
CAGCCCCTACCTGCTGAGCCACGTGATGGGCTACGGCTTCTACCACTTCGGCACCTACCCCAGCGGCTAC
GAGAACCCCTTCCTGCACGCCATCAACAACGGCGGCTACACCAACACCCGCATCGAGAAGTACGAGGACG
GCGGCGTGCTGCACGTGAGCTTCAGCTACCGCTACGAGGCCGGCCGCGTGATCGGCGACTTCAAGGTGAT
GGGCACCGGCTTCCCCGAGGACAGCGTGATCTTCACCGACAAGATCATCCGCAGCAACGCCACCGTGGAG
CACCTGCACCCCATGGGCGATAACGATCTGGATGGCAGCTTCACCCGCACCTTCAGCCTGCGCGACGGCG
GCTACTACAGCTCCGTGGTGGACAGCCACATGCACTTCAAGAGCGCCATCCACCCCAGCATCCTGCAGAA
CGGCGGCCCCATGTTCGCCTTCCGCCGCGTGGAGGAGGATCACAGCAACACCGAGCTGGGCATCGTGGAG
TACCAGCACGCCTTCAAGACCCCGGATGCAGATGCCGGTGAAGAAAGATCTCGAGATATCAGCCATGGCT
TCCCGCCGGCGGTGGCGGCGCAGGATGATGGCACGCTGCCCATGTCTTGTGCCCAGGAGAGCGGGATGGA
CCGTCACCCTGCAGCCTGTGCTTCTGCTAGGATCAATGTGTCCGGAGGAGAGGGCAGAGGAAGTCTGCTA
ACATGCGGTGACGTCGAGGAGAATCCTGGCCCAATGACTGAATACAAGCCTACTGTCAGGTTGGCTACAA
GAGACGACGTTCCTAGAGCCGTGAGAACTCTGGCTGCAGCCTTCGCCGACTACCCCGCCACGAGACACAC
CGTTGACCCAGATCGGCATATTGAGAGAGTGACTGAACTGCAGGAGCTGTTTCTTACAAGAGTTGGCCTC
GACATAGGCAAGGTGTGGGTGGCGGACGACGGCGCCGCCGTGGCCGTCTGGACCACTCCCGAATCAGTTG
AGGCTGGCGCCGTATTCGCTGAGATCGGCCCGAGAATGGCTGAGCTCAGCGGGAGTAGGCTCGCGGCACA
GCAGCAAATGGAGGGACTGCTGGCACCACACAGGCCCAAAGAACCCGCCTGGTTCCTGGCAACCGTCGGT
GTATCTCCCGATCATCAGGGGAAAGGTCTGGGCTCTGCCGTAGTGCTCCCTGGCGTGGAGGCAGCTGAGA
GAGCAGGAGTACCTGCCTTCTTGGAGACCTCCGCTCCAAGGAATCTTCCCTTCTATGAACGGTTGGGCTT
CACCGTGACAGCCGACGTGGAAGTCCCCGAAGGCCCCCGCACTTGGTGCATGACGAGGAAGCCTGGAGCG
TGAGGGCCCGCTTCGAGCAGACATGATAAGATACATTGATGAGTTTGGACAAACCACAACTAGAATGCAG
TGAAAAAAATGCTTTATTTGTGAAATTTGTGATGCTATTGCTTTATTTGTAACCATTATAAGCTGCAATA
AACAAGTTAACAACAACAATTGCATTCATTTTATGTTTCAGGTTCAGGGGGAGGTGTGGGAGGTTTTTTA
AAGCAAGTAAAACCTCTACAAATGTGGTAAAATCGATAAAGATCCGTCGACCGATGCCCTTGAGAGCCTT
CAACCCAGTCAGCTCCTTCCGGTGGGCGCGGGGCATGACTATCGTCGCCGCACTTATGACTGTCTTCTTT
ATCATGCAACTCGTAGGACAGGTGCCGGCAGCGCTCTTCCGCTTCCTCGCTCACTGACTCGCTGCGCTCG
GTCGTTCGGCTGCGGCGAGCGGTATCAGCTCACTCAAAGGCGGTAATACGGTTATCCACAGAATCAGGGG
ATAACGCAGGAAAGAACATGTGAGCAAAAGGCCAGCAAAAGGCCAGGAACCGTAAAAAGGCCGCGTTGCT
GGCGTTTTTCCATAGGCTCCGCCCCCCTGACGAGCATCACAAAAATCGACGCTCAAGTCAGAGGTGGCGA
AACCCGACAGGACTATAAAGATACCAGGCGTTTCCCCCTGGAAGCTCCCTCGTGCGCTCTCCTGTTCCGA
CCCTGCCGCTTACCGGATACCTGTCCGCCTTTCTCCCTTCGGGAAGCGTGGCGCTTTCTCATAGCTCACG
CTGTAGGTATCTCAGTTCGGTGTAGGTCGTTCGCTCCAAGCTGGGCTGTGTGCACGAACCCCCCGTTCAG
CCCGACCGCTGCGCCTTATCCGGTAACTATCGTCTTGAGTCCAACCCGGTAAGACACGACTTATCGCCAC
TGGCAGCAGCCACTGGTAACAGGATTAGCAGAGCGAGGTATGTAGGCGGTGCTACAGAGTTCTTGAAGTG
GTGGCCTAACTACGGCTACACTAGAAGAACAGTATTTGGTATCTGCGCTCTGCTGAAGCCAGTTACCTTC
GGAAAAAGAGTTGGTAGCTCTTGATCCGGCAAACAAACCACCGCTGGTAGCGGTGGTTTTTTTGTTTGCA
AGCAGCAGATTACGCGCAGAAAAAAAGGATCTCAAGAAGATCCTTTGATCTTTTCTACGGGGTCTGACGC
TCAGTGGAACGAAAACTCACGTTAAGGGATTTTGGTCATGAGATTATCAAAAAGGATCTTCACCTAGATC
CTTTTAAATTAAAAATGAAGTTTTAAATCAATCTAAAGTATATATGAGTAAACTTGGTCTGACAGCGGCC
GCAAATGCTAAACCACTGCAGTGGTTACCAGTGCTTGATCAGTGAGGCACCGATCTCAGCGATCTGCCTA
TTTCGTTCGTCCATAGTGGCCTGACTCCCCGTCGTGTAGATCACTACGATTCGTGAGGGCTTACCATCAG
GCCCCAGCGCAGCAATGATGCCGCGAGAGCCGCGTTCACCGGCCCCCGATTTGTCAGCAATGAACCAGCC
AGCAGGGAGGGCCGAGCGAAGAAGTGGTCCTGCTACTTTGTCCGCCTCCATCCAGTCTATGAGCTGCTGT
CGTGATGCTAGAGTAAGAAGTTCGCCAGTGAGTAGTTTCCGAAGAGTTGTGGCCATTGCTACTGGCATCG
TGGTATCACGCTCGTCGTTCGGTATGGCTTCGTTCAACTCTGGTTCCCAGCGGTCAAGCCGGGTCACATG
ATCACCCATATTATGAAGAAATGCAGTCAGCTCCTTAGGGCCTCCGATCGTTGTCAGAAGTAAGTTGGCC
GCGGTGTTGTCGCTCATGGTAATGGCAGCACTACACAATTCTCTTACCGTCATGCCATCCGTAAGATGCT
TTTCCGTGACCGGCGAGTACTCAACCAAGTCGTTTTGTGAGTAGTGTATACGGCGACCAAGCTGCTCTTG
CCCGGCGTCTATACGGGACAACACCGCGCCACATAGCAGTACTTTGAAAGTGCTCATCATCGGGAATCGT
TCTTCGGGGCGGAAAGACTCAAGGATCTTGCCGCTATTGAGATCCAGTTCGATATAGCCCACTCTTGCAC
CCAGTTGATCTTCAGCATCTTTTACTTTCACCAGCGTTTCGGGGTGTGCAAAAACAGGCAAGCAAAATGC
CGCAAAGAAGGGAATGAGTGCGACACGAAAATGTTGGATGCTCATACTCGTCCTTTTTCAATATTATTGA
AGCATTTATCAGGGTTACTAGTACGTCTCTCAAGGATAAGTAAGTAATATTAAGGTACGGGAGGTATTGG
ACAGGCCGC
Features (pLannotate 1.2.2; 11 found; start..end, strand, type, name):
      1..49      +  polyA_signal   poly(A) signal: synthetic polyadenylation signal
     63..154     +  misc_feature   pause site: RNA polymerase II transcriptional pause signal from the human α2 globin gene
    260..955     +  CDS            TurboGFP: TurboGFP is a basic (constitutively fluorescent) green fluorescent protein published in 2006, derived from Pontellina plumata. It is reported to be a rapidly-maturing dimer with moderate acid sensitivity.
    971..1091    +  CDS            d1EGFP (fragment): EGFP destabilized by fusion to a mutated version of residues 422-461 of mouse ornithine decarboxylase, giving an in vivo half-life of ~1 hour mammalian codon-optimized
   1154..1750    +  CDS            pac: PUAC_STRAD - Protein predicted: Swiss-Prot protein existence level 4. Detoxification of puromycin. From Streptomyces alboniger.
   1777..1898    -  polyA_signal   SV40 poly(A) signal: SV40 polyadenylation signal
   1921..1989    -  CDS            large T antigen (fragment): large T antigen from SV40 (simian virus 40)
   2005..2137    +  CDS            TcR (fragment): tetracycline efflux protein; tet; confers resistance to tetracycline
   2317..2905    -  rep_origin     ori: high-copy-number ColE1/pMB1/pBR322/pUC origin of replication
   3105..3965    -  CDS            AmpR: β-lactamase confers resistance to ampicillin, carbenicillin, and related antibiotics
   3966..4007    -  promoter       AmpR promoter (fragment): bla
