[The description below was written by a language model from this plasmid's Addgene catalogue record and pLannotate feature annotations shown in this document.]
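Description:
pCRISPaint-2A-TurboGFP-PEST-PuroR is a promoterless donor plasmid from the CRISPaint gene tagging system, built on the pCRISPaint backbone. It is about 4.1 kb, replicates in E. coli from a high-copy ColE1/pUC-type origin, and is selected with ampicillin through the β-lactamase gene. The record lists no mammalian origin or viral elements, consistent with a plasmid delivered transiently as a source of tag DNA, not as an expression vector.

The payload is a single open cassette with no promoter of its own. It begins, according to the name, with a 2A peptide (not annotated in the feature table), followed by TurboGFP, a rapidly maturing green fluorescent protein. TurboGFP is fused to a PEST degradation sequence derived from mouse ornithine decarboxylase, which the annotation tool matched as a d1EGFP fragment. This is followed by the puromycin N-acetyltransferase gene (pac) and an SV40 polyadenylation region. The gap between the PEST and pac coding sequences probably holds a second separating element, but the record does not state this. Upstream of the cassette, a synthetic poly(A) signal and a transcriptional pause site help block read-through from the backbone. The short large T antigen and TcR fragments appear to be incidental remnants.

In the CRISPaint approach, as the cited publication's title indicates, the donor is integrated at a chosen genomic site through a ligase-4-dependent (non-homologous end joining) mechanism. Reporter and puromycin resistance are therefore expressed only after in-frame insertion into a transcribed endogenous gene. The 2A should release the reporter from the host protein, and the PEST sequence shortens its half-life, so fluorescence follows the current activity of the tagged locus. Puromycin allows enrichment of correctly tagged cells.
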