Addgene plasmid #80956: pCRISPaint-2A-TurboGFP-PEST-PuroR
Purpose: CRISPaint gene tagging
Depositing lab: Veit Hornung. Depositing organization: Universitaetsklinikum Bonn. Publication: CRISPaint allows modular base-specific gene tagging using a ligase-4-dependent mechanism. Schmid-Burgk JL, Honing K, Ebert TS, Hornung V. Nat Commun. 2016 Jul 28;7:12338. doi: 10.1038/ncomms12338. PubMed 27465542.
Backbone
  Vector backbone: pCRISPaint
  Backbone manufacturer: Veit Hornung group
  Vector type: gene tagging
Growth in bacteria
  Bacterial resistance: Ampicillin, 100 μg/mL
  Growth temperature: 30°C
  Growth strain: DH10B
  Copy number: High Copy
Gene/Insert
  Gene/Insert name: TurboGFP-PEST
  Species: Synthetic
  Promoter: none
  Cloning method: Restriction Enzyme; 5′ cloning site unknown (unknown if destroyed); 3′ cloning site unknown (unknown if destroyed)
  Sequencing primers: 5′ CGATAGTACTAACATACGCTCTCCA; 3′ CACTGCATTCTAGTTGTGGTTTGTC
Terms and licenses: Academic/Nonprofit Terms; Industry Terms: Not Available to Industry
How to cite: pCRISPaint-2A-TurboGFP-PEST-PuroR was a gift from Veit Hornung (Addgene plasmid # 80956 ; http://n2t.net/addgene:80956 ; RRID:Addgene_80956)
