>Addgene plasmid #80956 | pCRISPaint-2A-TurboGFP-PEST-PuroR | addgene partial sequence | sequence record 158257 | RVprimer3 5'-CTAGCAAAATAGGCTGTCCC-3'
TGATAGCTAGCGGGCCAGTACCCAAAAAGCGGGGGGAGCGGCGAGGGCAGAGGAAGTCTGCTAACATGCG
GTGACGTCGAGGAGAATCCTGGCCCAGGATCCATGGAGAGCGACGAGAGCGGCCTGCCCGCCATGGAGAT
CGAGTGCCGCATCACCGGCACCCTGAACGGCGTGGAGTTCGAGCTGGTGGGCGGCGGAGAGGGCACCCCC
GAGCAGGGCCGCATGACCAACAAGATGAAGAGCACCAAAGGCGCCCTGACCTTCAGCCCCTACCTGCTGA
GCCACGTGATGGGCTACGGCTTCTACCACTTCGGCACCTACCCCAGCGGCTACGAGAACCCCTTCCTGCA
CGCCATCAACAACGGCGGCTACACCAACACCCGCATCGAGAAGTACGAGGACGGCGGCGTGCTGCACGTG
AGCTTCAGCTACCGCTACGAGGCCGGCCGCGTGATCGGCGACTTCAAGGTGATGGGCACCGGCTTCCCCG
AGGACAGCGTGATCTTCACCGACAAGATCATCCGCAGCAACGCCACCGTGGAGCACCTGCACCCCATGGG
CGATAACGATCTGGATGGCAGCTTCACCCGCACCTTCAGCCTGCGCGACGGCGGCTACTACAGCTCCGTG
GTGGACAGCCACATGCACTTCAAGAGCGCCATCCACCCCAGCATCCTGCAGAACGGCGGCCCCATGTTCG
CCTTCCGCCGCGTGGAGGAGGATCACAGCAACACCGAGCTGGGCATCGTGGAGTACCAGCACGCCTTCAA
GACCCCGGATGCAGATGCCGGTGAAGAAAGATCTCGAGATATCAGCCATGGCTTCCCGCCGGCGGTGGCG
GCGC
