>Addgene plasmid #80956 | pCRISPaint-2A-TurboGFP-PEST-PuroR | addgene partial sequence | sequence record 158265 | EBV-rev 5'-GTGGTTTGTCCAAACTCATC-3'
GCGGGCCCTCACGCTCCAGGCTTCCTCGTCATGCACCAAGTGCGGGGGCCTTCGGGGACTTCCACGTCGG
CTGTCACGGTGAAGCCCAACCGTTCATAGAAGGGAAGATTCCTTGGAGCGGAGGTCTCCAAGAAGGCAGG
TACTCCTGCTCTCTCAGCTGCCTCCACGCCAGGGAGCACTACGGCAGAGCCCAGACCTTTCCCCTGATGA
TCGGGAGATACACCGACGGTTGCCAGGAACCAGGCGGGTTCTTTGGGCCTGTGTGGTGCCAGCAGTCCCT
CCATTTGCTGCTGTGCCGCGAGCCTACTCCCGCTGAGCTCAGCCATTCTCGGGCCGATCTCAGCGAATAC
GGCGCCAGCCTCAACTGATTCGGGAGTGGTCCAGACGGCCACGGCGGCGCCGTCGTCCGCCACCCACACC
TTGCCTATGTCGAGGCCAACTCTTGTAAGAAACAGCTCCTGCAGTTCAGTCACTCTCTCAATATGCCGAT
CTGGGTCAACGGTGTGTCTCGTGGCGGGGTAGTCGGCGAAGGCTGCAGCCAGAGTTCTCACGGCTCTAGG
AACGTCGTCTCTTGTAGCCAACCTGACAGTAGGCTTGTATTCAGTCATTGGGCCAGGATTCTCCTCGACG
TCACCGCATGTTAGCAGACTTCCTCTGCCCTCTCCTCCGGACACATTGATCCTAGCAGAAGCACAGGCTG
CAGGGTGACGGTCCATCCCGCTCTCCTGGGCACAAGACATGGGCAGCGTGCCATCATCCTGCGCCGCCAC
CGCCGGCGGGAAGCCATGGCTGATATCTCGAGATCTTTCTTCACCGGCATCTGCATCCGGGGTCTTGAAG
GCGTGCTGGTACTCCACGATGCCCAGCTCGGTGTTGCTGTGATCCTCCTCCACGCGGCGGAAGGCGAACA
TGGGGCCGCCGTTCTGC
